Addgene plasmid #155028: DinoIII-pat
Purpose: Dinoflagelate backbone for Phosphinothricin N-acetyltransferase, pat, gene
Depositing lab: Senjie Lin. Depositing organization: University of Connecticut Health Center. Publication: Genetic tool development in marine protists: emerging model organisms for experimental cell biology. Faktorova D, Nisbet RER, Fernandez Robledo JA, Casacuberta E, Sudek L, Allen AE, Ares M Jr, Areste C, Balestreri C, Barbrook AC, Beardslee P, Bender S, Booth DS, Bouget FY, Bowler C, Breglia SA, Brownlee C, Burger G, Cerutti H, Cesaroni R, Chiurillo MA, Clemente T, Coles DB, Collier JL, Cooney EC, Coyne K, Docampo R, Dupont CL, Edgcomb V, Einarsson E, Elustondo PA, Federici F, Freire-Beneitez V, Freyria NJ, Fukuda K, Garcia PA, Girguis PR, Gomaa F, Gornik SG, Guo J, Hampl V, Hanawa Y, Haro-Contreras ER, Hehenberger E, Highfield A, Hirakawa Y, Hopes A, Howe CJ, Hu I, Ibanez J, Irwin NAT, Ishii Y, Janowicz NE, Jones AC, Kachale A, Fujimura-Kamada K, Kaur B, Kaye JZ, Kazana E, Keeling PJ, King N, Klobutcher LA, Lander N, Lassadi I, Li Z, Lin S, Lozano JC, Luan F, Maruyama S, Matute T, Miceli C, Minagawa J, Moosburner M, Najle SR, Nanjappa D, Nimmo IC, Noble L, Novak Vanclova AMG, Nowacki M, Nunez I, Pain A, Piersanti A, Pucciarelli S, Pyrih J, Rest JS, Rius M, Robertson D, Ruaud A, Ruiz-Trillo I, Sigg MA, Silver PA, Slamovits CH, Jason Smith G, Sprecher BN, Stern R, Swart EC, Tsaousis AD, Tsypin L, Turkewitz A, Turnsek J, Valach M, Verge V, von Dassow P, von der Haar T, Waller RF, Wang L, Wen X, Wheeler G, Woods A, Zhang H, Mock T, Worden AZ, Lukes J. Nat Methods. 2020 May;17(5):481-494. doi: 10.1038/s41592-020-0796-x. Epub 2020 Apr 6. PubMed 32251396.
Backbone
  Vector backbone: pMDTM19 T-Vector
  Backbone manufacturer: Takara
  Backbone size w/o insert (bp): 3140
  Total vector size (bp): 5687
  Modifications to backbone: Inserted a dinoflagellate expression system
  Vector type: Bacterial Expression
  Selectable markers: Basta
Growth in bacteria
  Bacterial resistance: Ampicillin, 100 μg/mL
  Growth temperature: 37°C
  Growth strain: DH5alpha
  Copy number: Unknown
Gene/Insert
  Gene/Insert name: Phosphinothricin N-acetyltransferase (alt name: PAT)
  Insert size (bp): 552
  Cloning method: Restriction Enzyme; 5′ cloning site XbaI (destroyed during cloning); 3′ cloning site BglII (destroyed during cloning)
  Sequencing primers: 5′ M13R; 3′ M13F
Terms and licenses: Academic/Nonprofit Terms; Industry Terms: Not Available to Industry
How to cite: DinoIII-pat was a gift from Senjie Lin (Addgene plasmid # 155028 ; http://n2t.net/addgene:155028 ; RRID:Addgene_155028)
