[The description below was written by a language model from this plasmid's Addgene catalogue record and pLannotate feature annotations shown in this document.]
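Description:
DinoIII-pat is a 5,687 bp plasmid built on the Takara pMD19 T-vector, a pUC-type cloning backbone, into which a dinoflagellate expression system has been inserted. It is catalogued as a bacterial expression vector, but its stated purpose is to serve as a dinoflagellate backbone carrying a herbicide-resistance gene. In E. coli it is maintained through the high-copy ColE1/pUC origin and selected with ampicillin via the bla gene and its native promoter. Remnants of the parental cloning region are still annotated around the insertion site: a CAP binding site, lac promoter and operator, a fragment of the pUC18/19 polylinker, and a lacZα fragment, along with small lacI, bom and rop fragments.

The payload is a 552 bp phosphinothricin N-acetyltransferase gene (pat), cloned between XbaI and BglII sites that were both destroyed in the process. The automated annotation matches this coding sequence to the Streptomyces hygroscopicus bar protein. The enzyme acetylates and so inactivates phosphinothricin (glufosinate), giving resistance to the herbicide Basta, which is listed as the selectable marker for transformed cells. The coding sequence sits within roughly 3 kb of inserted sequence between the polylinker and lacZα remnants. The flanking parts presumably hold the dinoflagellate promoter and terminator elements, but neither the catalogue fields nor the feature table identify them. The only annotations upstream of the gene are computational similarity hits to signal recognition particle RNA and U6 spliceosomal RNA, whose role in the construct is not stated. The plasmid comes from a community effort to develop genetic tools for marine protists.
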