Features (pLannotate 1.2.2; 14 found; start..end, strand, type, name):
     96..200     +  promoter       AmpR promoter: bla
    201..1061    +  CDS            AmpR: β-lactamase; bla; confers resistance to ampicillin, carbenicillin, and related antibiotics
   1232..1820    +  rep_origin     ori: high-copy-number ColE1/pMB1/pBR322/pUC origin of replication
   2003..2095    +  CDS            lacI (fragment): lac repressor; lacI; The lac repressor binds to the lac operator to inhibit transcription in E. coli. This inhibition can be relieved by adding lactose or isopropyl-β-D-thiogalactopyranoside (IPTG).
   2108..2129    +  protein_bind   CAP binding site: CAP binding activates transcription in the presence of cAMP. E. coli catabolite activator protein
   2144..2174    +  promoter       lac promoter: promoter for the E. coli lac operon
   2182..2198    +  protein_bind   lac operator: The lac repressor binds to the lac operator to inhibit transcription in E. coli. This inhibition can be relieved by adding lactose or isopropyl-β-D-thiogalactopyranoside (IPTG). lac repressor encoded by lacI
   2235..2258    -  misc_feature   MCS (fragment): pUC18/19 multiple cloning site
   2487..2780    +  ncRNA          Metazoa SRP: Accession: RF00017 - Metazoan signal recognition particle RNA
   3045..3150    +  ncRNA          U6: Accession: RF00026 - U6 spliceosomal RNA
   3919..4467    +  CDS            bar: PAT_STRHY - Experimental evidence at protein level: Swiss-Prot protein existence level 1. Inactivates phosphinothricin (PPT) by transfer of an acetyl group from acetyl CoA. Can also acetylate demethylphosphinothricin but not PTT or glutamate. This enzyme is an effector of phosphinothricin tripeptide (PTT or bialaphos) resistance. From Streptomyces hygroscopicus. Introduced by genetic manipulation and expressed in glufosinate-tolerant maize by Dekalb Genetics.
   5289..5446    +  CDS            lacZα (fragment): LacZα fragment of β-galactosidase; lacZ fragment
   5452..5551    -  misc_feature   bom (fragment): basis of mobility region from pBR322
   5653..1       -  CDS            rop (fragment) (across the origin): Rop protein, which maintains plasmids at low copy number; rop
>Addgene plasmid #155028 | DinoIII-pat | addgene full sequence | sequence record 307970 | Addgene NGS Result
GACGAAAGGGCCTCGTGATACGCCTATTTTTATAGGTTAATGTCATGATAATAATGGTTTCTTAGACGTC
AGGTGGCACTTTTCGGGGAAATGTGCGCGGAACCCCTATTTGTTTATTTTTCTAAATACATTCAAATATG
TATCCGCTCATGAGACAATAACCCTGATAAATGCTTCAATAATATTGAAAAAGGAAGAGTATGAGTATTC
AACATTTCCGTGTCGCCCTTATTCCCTTTTTTGCGGCATTTTGCCTTCCTGTTTTTGCTCACCCAGAAAC
GCTGGTGAAAGTAAAAGATGCTGAAGATCAGTTGGGTGCACGAGTGGGTTACATCGAACTGGATCTCAAC
AGCGGTAAGATCCTTGAGAGTTTTCGCCCCGAAGAACGTTTTCCAATGATGAGCACTTTTAAAGTTCTGC
TATGTGGCGCGGTATTATCCCGTATTGACGCCGGGCAAGAGCAACTCGGTCGCCGCATACACTATTCTCA
GAATGACTTGGTTGAGTACTCACCAGTCACAGAAAAGCATCTTACGGATGGCATGACAGTAAGAGAATTA
TGCAGTGCTGCCATAACCATGAGTGATAACACTGCGGCCAACTTACTTCTGACAACGATCGGAGGACCGA
AGGAGCTAACCGCTTTTTTGCACAACATGGGGGATCATGTAACTCGCCTTGATCGTTGGGAACCGGAGCT
GAATGAAGCCATACCAAACGACGAGCGTGACACCACGATGCCTGTAGCAATGGCAACAACGTTGCGCAAA
CTATTAACTGGCGAACTACTTACTCTAGCTTCCCGGCAACAATTAATAGACTGGATGGAGGCGGATAAAG
TTGCAGGACCACTTCTGCGCTCGGCCCTTCCGGCTGGCTGGTTTATTGCTGATAAATCTGGAGCCGGTGA
GCGTGGGTCTCGCGGTATCATTGCAGCACTGGGGCCAGATGGTAAGCCCTCCCGTATCGTAGTTATCTAC
ACGACGGGGAGTCAGGCAACTATGGATGAACGAAATAGACAGATCGCTGAGATAGGTGCCTCACTGATTA
AGCATTGGTAACTGTCAGACCAAGTTTACTCATATATACTTTAGATTGATTTAAAACTTCATTTTTAATT
TAAAAGGATCTAGGTGAAGATCCTTTTTGATAATCTCATGACCAAAATCCCTTAACGTGAGTTTTCGTTC
CACTGAGCGTCAGACCCCGTAGAAAAGATCAAAGGATCTTCTTGAGATCCTTTTTTTCTGCGCGTAATCT
GCTGCTTGCAAACAAAAAAACCACCGCTACCAGCGGTGGTTTGTTTGCCGGATCAAGAGCTACCAACTCT
TTTTCCGAAGGTAACTGGCTTCAGCAGAGCGCAGATACCAAATACTGTTCTTCTAGTGTAGCCGTAGTTA
GGCCACCACTTCAAGAACTCTGTAGCACCGCCTACATACCTCGCTCTGCTAATCCTGTTACCAGTGGCTG
CTGCCAGTGGCGATAAGTCGTGTCTTACCGGGTTGGACTCAAGACGATAGTTACCGGATAAGGCGCAGCG
GTCGGGCTGAACGGGGGGTTCGTGCACACAGCCCAGCTTGGAGCGAACGACCTACACCGAACTGAGATAC
CTACAGCGTGAGCTATGAGAAAGCGCCACGCTTCCCGAAGGGAGAAAGGCGGACAGGTATCCGGTAAGCG
GCAGGGTCGGAACAGGAGAGCGCACGAGGGAGCTTCCAGGGGGAAACGCCTGGTATCTTTATAGTCCTGT
CGGGTTTCGCCACCTCTGACTTGAGCGTCGATTTTTGTGATGCTCGTCAGGGGGGCGGAGCCTATGGAAA
AACGCCAGCAACGCGGCCTTTTTACGGTTCCTGGCCTTTTGCTGGCCTTTTGCTCACATGTTCTTTCCTG
CGTTATCCCCTGATTCTGTGGATAACCGTATTACCGCCTTTGAGTGAGCTGATACCGCTCGCCGCAGCCG
AACGACCGAGCGCAGCGAGTCAGTGAGCGAGGAAGCGGAAGAGCGCCCAATACGCAAACCGCCTCTCCCC
GCGCGTTGGCCGATTCATTAATGCAGCTGGCACGACAGGTTTCCCGACTGGAAAGCGGGCAGTGAGCGCA
ACGCAATTAATGTGAGTTAGCTCACTCATTAGGCACCCCAGGCTTTACACTTTATGCTTCCGGCTCGTAT
GTTGTGTGGAATTGTGAGCGGATAACAATTTCACACAGGAAACAGCTATGACCATGATTACGCCAAGCTT
GCATGCCTGCAGGTCGACGATTCCCGTAGCCATTTTGGCTCAAGGTACAAGTCGGGCTGATGCGGTCACG
CAGGCCTCTTTTGTATCAGATAAGACAGCAGACGTACATGATATAAATATTTATTATCGCGATGCTCCAT
CTGCAAAATTCCACTTGGCAGAGAAGATTTTCAATGCATGAAAACCTCGCAGAACCAAGCACCAATGTCA
GATCATGTATGAGTCCTAGGCGCCAGTAAGTCTTTCAATTGGGTGATGGCCACATTACCTGTTCTCTTCC
TGAGGGATGCAGAATGTGGTGTGAGTGGTTGCCGAATGCTGTGCTGAACATGTAGATGGGCTGCCCCAGC
CAAGTGGATAACCTACAAGGACTGCAGGATGTAGATCCAGCAGTCCTGGTAGATAATGATTCAGACACCG
GCTCAGGCTGGCAACAGAGCAGGCAAACCTGAACACTATCGCGCAGTGGTGGGAATACAGCCCAGAATGG
GAAGCAACCTGGCCTCTTCAGCCAGCCATGACCACAAGCAACTCTGCAGTTTTGCAACACGAAATCTTTC
AGGGTCTGCTCCCTGTGCTTACACATATTCAAAGATATTCTTCTGCGCATTTCAATGCAAATTCTTGGCG
ATGATTCGCTTCCGCAGGTATAGTGTTACTAGTATATAAGTCTAATCATATACTTCAATTTATTAGTAAT
ATTGTGAATTTCTAGGCAAGAAGGATGCCTGGACTCTGAATTATTATGGCATTGAGTAGAATCTGGATCT
TGATGATTATGCATTAATATCTTGAAATGCATTTGGATTCCCTTCGGGGATCATCCGTTAAAATTGGAAC
GATACAGAGAAGATTAGCATGGCCCCTGCGCAAGGATGACACGCACAAATCGAGAAGTGTAAACAATTTT
TTTGAAATTAATTGCCACTTTATTTTGAATACCTGAATATGCAGGTGAAGTAGTATAAGGTATTCATTAT
CATTGCGATTTTCTAGTAAGTCCCGTGGCTGTCATATCTAGTAACCCTCACCTGGCAGGTGGGGAAAAGG
CGAAGACAAATAGAATCAAATAGAATGTATGTGCTGACGTAGGGCTACATTACCTGAGGCTTGAGGAACC
TGTGGGTATGAATGCTACTGTTGGCAGCATCCAGTAGGTTCAGAAACACACGTCCCCACGTAATTTTTTG
CATGTCTAAATGCACTGTGATGATTGATGATGATTGATTCCTTGAAGGCCATGGTGGGTTACTCTGTGGC
CTCTTGCCACTGACTTCCAGGAAAACGCGGATTTTCTGACCATCACAAGGGACCACTACGAGAAGTATGC
AGCGATCTCAGCAGAGTTCATTTACTGACCATTCTCAGGAAGATCGCTCGGGATCACTTGGGTAATATTG
CTTTCTTCGCAGATGTTTTTTCCCTATTAAGCTTTTTGAGTCCCCTCATCGAGTGCCGCATAAGTTTTTG
CGTTGACATTGGCGGCAAAAAGTAAGACTAAACGATAGTTGCTTCAAGCACGCTTCTCAATCAACATTTT
TTCAAATCAAATGGGCACAGGCAGGTACCATCCAGTCCCGCAGAAGTGCTTATATATATATATATTATAC
ACTCACGTGAGTGTGTTCAATGCAGGTCTGTTCCTCAAGTGCTTAGACCAAATTTCGGAGCCTCTAGTAT
GAGCCCAGAACGACGCCCGGCCGACATCCGCCGTGCCACCGAGGCGGACATGCCGGCGGTCTGCACCATC
GTCAACCACTACATCGAGACAAGCACGGTCAACTTCCGTACCGAGCCGCAGGAACCGCAGGAGTGGACGG
ACGACCTCGTCCGTCTGCGGGAGCGCTATCCCTGGCTCGTCGCCGAGGTGGACGGCGAGGTCGCCGGCAT
CGCCTACGCGGGCCCCTGGAAGGCACGCAACGCCTACGACTGGACGGCCGAGTCGACCGTGTACGTCTCC
CCCCGCCACCAGCGGACGGGACTGGGCTCCACGCTCTACACCCACCTGCTGAAGTCCCTGGAGGCACAGG
GCTTCAAGAGCGTGGTCGCTGTCATCGGGCTGCCCAACGACCCGAGCGTGCGCATGCACGAGGCGCTCGG
ATATGCCCCCCGCGGCATGCTGCGGGCGGCCGGCTTCAAGCACGGGAACTGGCATGACGTGGGTTTCTGG
CAGCTGGACTTCAGCCTGCCGGTACCGCCCCGTCCGGTCCTGCCCGTCACCGAAATCTGATGATCTCGGC
CAGGAGTCACAGAAAACAAGATCACTTGGAGATGTTTCAATCCCGACTTGTGTCGTGCCAGAGTGCTACT
TGAAAACTTGAAAATTGCGGACTGTCATGGATTCGCCCTTGTCTTGTGATCCTTTTTTTGGGGGAGCCAG
GTGAGAACAATGTTGTCGATGTGCTTATTTGGCTTCGCAGTCAAAACATGGGATACTTGAGACATGAAAG
AAAAATGCCGCAACGATAGCTCCATCCAATTCCATTCAGCTCCGACTACAGATGATAGCGCTTGACACCA
ATGACATGCTTGTACAGCTGCCATTTGGAAGGCAGGGAAGCTCCATAAGCTCGGGTCCCCAGGACTTTGG
TCGGTCTCACATCAGATTCGGCTAGCCAGCCCATAGCAGCCGCGGGAGATTTCGGTTGTTTGCTACAATG
ATTGGGGCGCCTTTCTGCGAACTTTGTGACATGTTTCCTCAAAATGTCAAGCAATTTTGATCTTAAAAGT
TTTGATAATGCTTGCTTCCACAAGCGACCTACAGTAGGAAATGTCTCCACAATCTCCACAGATTCAGGAC
TCATCACTATGTGTGCCGTGCAGGGGTAGGGCGCAGACATGACAACATACAACACACATGAACTAAAGAA
TCCAAGTCGCGGACAAAAAAATCTGATCTTACACTTACACAGAATGCAGGTTATTAGCGACGCTTCCATT
GCCACCGGAGTGGCAATCGTTGAGGCGCTTCATCGAACAGAGGGTGAACTTCTTGAGGCTGGGAGGACCG
CGCAGATGCGGCTGATAAAAGTTTCACAAGCACACGGAATTCACTGGCCGTCGTTTTACAACGTCGTGAC
TGGGAAAACCCTGGCGTTACCCAACTTAATCGCCTTGCAGCACATCCCCCTTTCGCCAGCTGGCGTAATA
GCGAAGAGGCCCGCACCGATCGCCCTTCCCAACAGTTGCGCAGCCTGAATGGCGAATGGCGCCTGATGCG
GTATTTTCTCCTTACGCATCTGTGCGGTATTTCACACCGCATATGGTGCACTCTCAGTACAATCTGCTCT
GATGCCGCATAGTTAAGCCAGCCCCGACACCCGCCAACACCCGCTGACGCGCCCTGACGGGCTTGTCTGC
TCCCGGCATCCGCTTACAGACAAGCTGTGACCGTCTCCGGGAGCTGCATGTGTCAGAGGTTTTCACCGTC
ATCACCGAAACGCGCGA
